>Addgene plasmid #12421 | pMCSF-R(mA)-luc | addgene partial sequence | sequence record 19831 | LucNrev 5'-CCTTATGCAGTTGCTCTCC-3'
NCNNNAGAAGATGGCGCCGGGCCTTTCTTTATGTTTTTGGCGTCTTCCATTTTACCAACAGTACCGGAAT
GCCAAGCTCAGATCTCGAGCTCTCAGCTACTAGCTCCGCAGGGATCGGGACACTGGACACACGTTCCTCT
CCTCTGCACTGGCTGTTTGTCTTGTTTTCCTCTTCCTCCTCCTTGGGCTGATCCTCTTCTTCCCCTTTTA
GCTAGGCAAGGCAACCACAGAGTTTATGGTACCTGGGTCTTTAAGAAGAAAACAAAGCCTTGAACCCAAG
AGGGAGGGGTCGCAGTCTGGGGCAGGGCCAGCCTGAGCTTGGGGGGAGCTAGCTAAGTTTGGGGCCCTTC
TAAAGCCATCTTCAAGGGGTCTTGGGAGAAGAGACATGTCCAAGAGCAGCCAGACCGTTAGTCAGTAGCA
CAAATGAGGGTCTTCAGAGTGATCAGGTGGCTCTGGCAGATCCCAAAGAGAAGTTAGGTTGCATGATATT
GTGACATATATATTTTTTCTTTACCCTGATGTCCTGGCTTACAACTCCTAAAATCCTTGGAATCTCCAAA
GTAATGCATATCTGGATCCAGACATGATAAGATACATTGATGAGTTTGGACAAACCACAACTAGAAGGAG
NNNNNAAAAATGCTNTATTTGTGAAATTTGTGATGCTATTGCTTTATTTGTAACCATTATAAGCTGCAAT
AAACANGTTAAACAACAATTGCATTCATTTTATGTTTCAGGTTCAGGGGGAGGTGTGGGAGGTTTTTAAG
CANGTAAAACTCTAAAATGTGATATGGNTGAANCCACACGTGAAAAAAACTTTGAGANTTGGAAANCCCA
CTAGAT
