[The description below was written by a language model from this plasmid's Addgene catalogue record.]
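Description:
pMCSF-R(mA)-luc is a luciferase reporter plasmid built on the pXP2 backbone (about 5.9 kb without insert), a promoterless vector in which a test promoter is placed upstream of a luciferase coding sequence so that light output reports transcriptional activity after transfection into cells. It is maintained in E. coli as a high-copy plasmid under ampicillin selection. The record gives no feature table, so the origin of replication, polyadenylation signals and other backbone elements are not itemised, and no mammalian selection marker is listed.

The insert is a fragment of roughly 500 bp from the human macrophage colony-stimulating factor receptor promoter (CSF1R, also known as c-FMS or CD115), cloned between BamHI and SacI sites that both remain intact. This version carries a mutation in the C/EBP binding site of the promoter. The mutation was designed to introduce a KpnI site at the altered position, which provides a convenient diagnostic digest to distinguish it from the unmutated promoter. The exact boundaries of the fragment relative to the transcription start site are not stated.

The associated publication concerns synergistic activation of the M-CSF receptor promoter by C/EBP and AML1 (CBF alpha2). In that context, the construct serves as a binding-site mutant reporter. Comparing its luciferase activity with that of a wild-type promoter reporter, with or without co-expressed transcription factors, tests how much promoter activity and factor cooperation depend on an intact C/EBP site. It is suited to studies of myeloid- and macrophage-specific gene regulation.
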