Addgene plasmid #12421: pMCSF-R(mA)-luc
Depositing lab: Dong-Er Zhang. Depositing organization: Scripps California (The Scripps Research Institute). Publication: CCAAT enhancer-binding protein (C/EBP) and AML1 (CBF alpha2) synergistically activate the macrophage colony-stimulating factor receptor promoter. Zhang DE, Hetherington CJ, Meyers S, Rhoades KL, Larson CJ, Chen HM, Hiebert SW, Tenen DG. Mol Cell Biol. 1996 Mar . 16(3):1231-40. PubMed 8622667.
Backbone
  Vector backbone: pXP2
  Backbone size w/o insert (bp): 5900
  Vector type: Luciferase
Growth in bacteria
  Bacterial resistance: Ampicillin, 100 μg/mL
  Growth temperature: 37°C
  Growth strain: DH5alpha
  Copy number: High Copy
Gene/Insert
  Gene/Insert name: M-CSF receptor promoter fragment (alt name: M-CSF)
  Species: H. sapiens (human)
  Insert size (bp): 500
  Mutation: C/EBP binding site mutation (created a KpnI site in the mutation site)
  Entrez Gene: CSF1R (a.k.a. BANDDOS, C-FMS, CD115, CSF-1R, CSFR, FIM2, FMS, GPSC, HDLS, HDLS1, M-CSF-R)
  Cloning method: Restriction Enzyme; 5′ cloning site BamHI (not destroyed); 3′ cloning site SacI (not destroyed)
  Sequencing primers: 5′ NA
Terms and licenses: Academic/Nonprofit Terms; Industry Terms: Not Available to Industry
How to cite: pMCSF-R(mA)-luc was a gift from Dong-Er Zhang (Addgene plasmid # 12421 ; http://n2t.net/addgene:12421 ; RRID:Addgene_12421)
